>Addgene plasmid #226675 | pTBL2367 MTK PB empty backbone with no marker | addgene full sequence | sequence record 450389 | Addgene NGS Result
TCTGCTGGAGTTCGTAACCGCAGCGGGCATCACGCATGGTATGGATGAACTGTACAAATGACCAGGCATC
AAATAAAACGAAAGGCTCAGTCGAAAGACTGGGCCTTTCGTTTTATCTGTTGTTTGTCGGTGAACGCTCT
CTACTAGAGTCACACTGGCTCACCTTCGGGTGGGCCTTTCTGCGTTTATAGCTGGAAATCTGCTCGTCAG
TGGTGCTCACACTGACGAATCATGTACAGATCATACCGATGACTGCCTGGCGACTCACAACTAAGCAAGA
CAGCCGGAACCAGCGCCGGCGAACACCACTGCATATATGGCATATCACAACAGTCCACGTCTCAAGCAGT
TACAGAGATGTTACGAACCCTGAACAGGTTGACTATTAATTGTGTCTGCTTGATGTGGACACCAGGTGGC
GCTGGACATCAGATTTGGAGAGGCAGTTGTCTAGGGAACCGGGCTCTGTGCCAGCGCAGGAGGCAGGCTG
GCTCTCCTATTCCAGGGATGCTCATCCAGGAAGGAAAGGTTGCATGCTGGACACACTAACCTTACAGCGG
TGGGCTCTATGGGGTACCCACGCATGGTATGGATGAACACTAGTTAAAAGTTTTGTTACTTTATAGAAGA
AATTTTGAGTTTTTGTTTTTTTTTAATAAATAAATAAACATAAATAAATTGTTTGTTGAATTTATTATTA
GTATGTAAGTGTAAATATAATAAAACTTAATATCTATTCAAATTAATAAATAAACCTCGATATACAGACC
GATAAAACACATGCGTCAATTTTACGCATGATTATCTTTAACGTACGTCACAATATGATTATCTTTCTAG
GGTTAATCTAGTATACGCGTATGCGGCCGCTTAATTAATCCAGCTTTTGTTCCCTTTAGTGAGGGTTAAT
TCCGAGCGGCCGCGTGTTACAACCAATTAACCAATTCTGATTAGAAAAACTCATCGAGCATCAAATGAAA
CTGCAATTTATTCATATCAGGATTATCAATACCATATTTTTGAAAAAGCCGTTTCTGTAATGAAGGAGAA
AACTCACCGAGGCAGTTCCATAGGATGGCAAGATCCTGGTATCGGTCTGCGATTCCGACTCGTCCAACAT
CAATACAACCTATTAATTTCCCCTCGTCAAAAATAAGGTTATCAAGTGAGAAATCACCATGAGTGACGAC
TGAATCCGGTGAGAATGGCAAAAGCTTATGCATTTCTTTCCAGACTTGTTCAACAGGCCAGCCATTACGC
TCGTCATCAAAATCACTCGCATCAACCAAACCGTTATTCATTCGTGATTGCGCCTGAGCGAGGCGAAATA
CGCGATCGCTGTTAAAAGGACAATTACAAACAGGAATCGAATGCAACCGGCGCAGGAACACTGCCAGCGC
ATCAACAATATTTTCACCTGAATCAGGATATTCTTCTAATACCTGGAATGCTGTTTTCCCGGGGATCGCA
GTGGTGAGTAACCATGCATCATCAGGAGTACGGATAAAATGCTTGATGGTCGGAAGAGGCATAAATTCCG
TCAGCCAGTTTAGTCTGACCATCTCATCTGTAACATCATTGGCAACGCTACCTTTGCCATGTTTCAGAAA
CAACTCTGGCGCATCGGGCTTCCCATACAATCGATAGATTGTCGCACCTGATTGCCCGACATTATCGCGA
GCCCATTTATACCCATATAAATCAGCATCCATGTTGGAATTTAATCGCGGCCTGGAGCAAGACGTTTCCC
GTTGAATATGGCTCATAACACCCCTTGTATTACTGTTTATGTAAGCAGACAGTTTTATTGTTCATGATGA
TATATTTTTATCTTGTGCAATGTAACATCAGAGATTTTGAGACACAACGTGGCTTTGTTGAATAAATCGA
ACTTTTGCTGAGTTGAAGGATCAGTCATGACCAAAATCCCTTAACGTGAGTTTTCGTTCCACTGAGCGTC
AGACCCCGTAGAAAAGATCAAAGGATCTTCTTGAGATCCTTTTTTTCTGCGCGTAATCTGCTGCTTGCAA
ACAAAAAAACCACCGCTACCAGCGGTGGTTTGTTTGCCGGATCAAGAGCTACCAACTCTTTTTCCGAAGG
TAACTGGCTTCAGCAGAGCGCAGATACCAAATACTGTTCTTCTAGTGTAGCCGTAGTTAGGCCACCACTT
CAAGAACTCTGTAGCACCGCCTACATACCTCGCTCTGCTAATCCTGTTACCAGTGGCTGCTGCCAGTGGC
GATAAGTCGTGTCTTACCGGGTTGGACTCAAGACGATAGTTACCGGATAAGGCGCAGCGGTCGGGCTGAA
CGGGGGGTTCGTGCACACAGCCCAGCTTGGAGCGAACGACCTACACCGAACTGAGATACCTACAGCGTGA
GCTATGAGAAAGCGCCACGCTTCCCGAAGGGAGAAAGGCGGACAGGTATCCGGTAAGCGGCAGGGTCGGA
ACAGGAGAGCGCACGAGGGAGCTTCCAGGGGGAAACGCCTGGTATCTTTATAGTCCTGTCGGGTTTCGCC
ACCTCTGACTTGAGCGTCGATTTTTGTGATGCTCGTCAGGGGGGCGGAGCCTATGGAAAAACGCCAGCAA
CGCGGCCTTTTTACGGTTCCTGGCCTTTTGCTGGCCTTTTGCTCACATGTTCTTTCCTGCGTTATCCCCT
GATTCTGTGGATAACCGTGCGGCCGCCAATTAATACGACTCACTATAGGGCGAATTGGGGCGCGCCATTC
TAGATTAACCCTAGAAAGATAGTCTGCGTAAAATTGACGCATGCATTCTTGAAATATTGCTCTCTCTTTC
TAAATAGCGCGAATCCGTCGCTGTGCATTTAGGACATCTCAGTCGCCGCTTGGAGCTCCCGTGAGGCGTG
CTTGTCAATGCGGTAAGTGTCACTGATTTTGAACTATAACGACCGCGTGAGTCAAAATGACGCATGATTA
TCTTTTACGTGACTTTTAAGATTTAACTCATACGATAATTATATTGTTATTTCATGTTCTACTTACGTGA
TAACTTATTATATATATATTTTCTTGTTATAGATATCAACTAGAATGCTAGCATGGGCCCAGATCTCCAT
GGGCCCTGAATTCGCATCTAGACTGATGAGACGTGGTAGAGCCACAAACAGCCGGTACAAGCAACGATCT
CCAGGACCATCTGAATCATGCGCGGATGACACGAACTCACGACGGCGATCACAGACATTAACCCACAGTA
CAGACACTGCGACAACGTGGCAATTCGTCGCAATACAACGGAAAGTGAAACGTGATTTCATGCGTCATTT
TGAACATTTTGTAAATCTTATTTAATAATGTGTGCGGCAATTCACATTTAATTTATGAATGTTTTCTTAA
CATCGCGGCAACTCAAGAAACGGCAGGTTCGGATCTTAGCTACTAGAGAAAGAGGAGAAATACTAGATGC
GTAAAGGCGAAGAGCTGTTCACTGGTGTCGTCCCTATTCTGGTGGAACTGGATGGTGATGTCAACGGTCA
TAAGTTTTCCGTGCGTGGCGAGGGTGAAGGTGACGCAACTAATGGTAAACTGACGCTGAAGTTCATCTGT
ACTACTGGTAAACTGCCGGTTCCTTGGCCGACTCTGGTAACGACGCTGACTTATGGTGTTCAGTGCTTTG
CTCGTTATCCGGACCATATGAAGCAGCATGACTTCTTCAAGTCCGCCATGCCGGAAGGCTATGTGCAGGA
ACGCACGATTTCCTTTAAGGATGACGGCACGTACAAAACGCGTGCGGAAGTGAAATTTGAAGGCGATACC
CTGGTAAACCGCATTGAGCTGAAAGGCATTGACTTTAAAGAGGACGGCAATATCCTGGGCCATAAGCTGG
AATACAATTTTAACAGCCACAATGTTTACATCACCGCCGATAAACAAAAAAATGGCATTAAAGCGAATTT
TAAAATTCGCCACAACGTGGAGGATGGCAGCGTGCAGCTGGCTGATCACTACCAGCAAAACACTCCAATC
GGTGATGGTCCTGTTCTGCTGCCAGACAATCACTATCTGAGCACGCAAAGCGTTCTGTCTAAAGATCCGA
ACGAGAAACGCGATCATATGGT
Features (pLannotate 1.2.2; 7 found; start..end, strand, type, name):
     70..141     +  terminator     rrnB T1 terminator: transcription terminator T1 from the E. coli rrnB gene
    157..184     +  terminator     T7Te terminator: phage T7 early transcription terminator
    893..911     -  promoter       T3 promoter: promoter for bacteriophage T3 RNA polymerase
    951..1766    -  CDS            KanR: aminoglycoside phosphotransferase; aph(3')-Ia; confers resistance to kanamycin in bacteria or G418 (Geneticin®) in eukaryotes
   1991..2579    +  rep_origin     ori: high-copy-number ColE1/pMB1/pBR322/pUC origin of replication
   2691..2709    +  promoter       T7 promoter: promoter for bacteriophage T7 RNA polymerase
   3427..58      +  CDS            superfolder GFP (across the origin): GFP variant that folds robustly even when fused to poorly folded proteins (Pédelacq et al., 2006)
