[The description below was written by a language model from this plasmid's Addgene catalogue record and pLannotate feature annotations shown in this document.]
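Description:
pTBL2367 is an empty PiggyBac cargo backbone of 4,082 nt for the Mammalian Toolkit (MTK) modular cloning system. It was derived from the MTK0 PiggyBac cargo backbone by removing the mammalian marker gene using Gibson cloning. It is catalogued as a mammalian expression vector, but it carries no mammalian gene of interest or mammalian selection cassette. It is a destination plasmid into which users assemble their own transcription units. In E. coli it is maintained at high copy through a ColE1/pUC-type origin and selected with kanamycin via the aph(3')-Ia KanR gene.

Besides the origin and KanR, the automated annotation detects a superfolder GFP coding sequence spanning the numbering origin, followed directly by the rrnB T1 and T7Te bacterial transcription terminators. It also finds short T3 and T7 phage promoter sequences on either side of the KanR/ori segment. In toolkit-style backbones, a bacterial GFP cassette like this usually serves as a visual dropout marker that is replaced by the assembled insert, although the record does not state this function explicitly. The PiggyBac inverted terminal repeats, which would define the transposable cargo and be recognised by PiggyBac transposase for genomic integration, are implied by the backbone name. They were not annotated in the feature table, so their positions are not recorded, and neither are the assembly cloning sites.

The plasmid is intended for building PiggyBac-deliverable constructs for stable integration into mammalian cells when no linked selection or reporter marker is wanted. It was deposited in connection with work on recording sequential cellular events into DNA.
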