Addgene plasmid #226675: pTBL2367 MTK PB empty backbone with no marker
Purpose: (Empty Backbone) Empty MTK PB cargo backbone with no marker.
Depositing lab: Chang Liu. Depositing organization: University of California, Irvine. Publication: Open-ended molecular recording of sequential cellular events into DNA. Loveless TB, Carlson CK, Dentzel Helmy CA, Hu VJ, Ross SK, Demelo MC, Murtaza A, Liang G, Ficht M, Singhai A, Pajoh-Casco MJ, Liu CC. Nat Chem Biol. 2025 Apr;21(4):512-521. doi: 10.1038/s41589-024-01764-5. Epub 2024 Nov 14. PubMed 39543397.
Backbone
  Vector backbone: MTK0 PiggyBac cargo backbone
  Backbone manufacturer: Hana El-Samad Lab
  Modifications to backbone: We removed the mammalian marker gene.
  Vector type: Mammalian Expression
Growth in bacteria
  Bacterial resistance: Kanamycin, 50 μg/mL
  Growth temperature: 37°C
  Growth strain: DH5alpha
  Copy number: High Copy
Gene/Insert
  Cloning method: Gibson Cloning
Resource information
  A portion of this plasmid was derived from a plasmid made by: Hana El-Samad (Mammalian Toolkit, Kit #1000000180).
Terms and licenses: Academic/Nonprofit Terms; Industry Terms: Not Available to Industry
Depositor comments: Please visit https://doi.org/10.1101/2021.11.05.467507 for bioRxiv preprint.
How to cite: pTBL2367 MTK PB empty backbone with no marker was a gift from Chang Liu (Addgene plasmid # 226675 ; http://n2t.net/addgene:226675 ; RRID:Addgene_226675)
